Addgene plasmid #170652: pGEX Syt1 C2AB (96-421) I367T
Purpose: Expression of syt1 for purification in E. Coli
Depositing lab: Edwin Chapman. Depositing organization: University of Wisconsin, Madison. Publication: Molecular Basis for Synaptotagmin-1-Associated Neurodevelopmental Disorder. Bradberry MM, Courtney NA, Dominguez MJ, Lofquist SM, Knox AT, Sutton RB, Chapman ER. Neuron. 2020 Jul 8;107(1):52-64.e7. doi: 10.1016/j.neuron.2020.04.003. Epub 2020 May 1. PubMed 32362337.
Backbone
  Vector backbone: pGEX-4T
  Vector type: Bacterial Expression
Growth in bacteria
  Bacterial resistance: Ampicillin, 100 μg/mL
  Growth temperature: 37°C
  Growth strain: DH5alpha
  Copy number: Low Copy
Gene/Insert
  Gene/Insert name: SYT1
  Species: R. norvegicus (rat)
  Mutation: I367T
  Entrez Gene: Syt1 (a.k.a. P65)
  Cloning method: Ligation Independent Cloning
Terms and licenses: Academic/Nonprofit Terms; Industry Terms: Not Available to Industry
How to cite: pGEX Syt1 C2AB (96-421) I367T was a gift from Edwin Chapman (Addgene plasmid # 170652 ; http://n2t.net/addgene:170652 ; RRID:Addgene_170652)
