[The description below was written by a language model from this plasmid's Addgene catalogue record and pLannotate feature annotations shown in this document.]
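Description:
pGEX Syt1 C2AB (96-421) I367T is a bacterial expression plasmid built on the pGEX-4T backbone for producing a recombinant fragment of rat synaptotagmin-1 (Syt1) in E. coli for purification. It is about 5.9 kb, replicates from a ColE1/pMB1-type origin (the catalogue lists it as low copy) and is selected with ampicillin through the β-lactamase gene and its native promoter. Remnants of pBR322-derived sequences (bom and rop fragments), a lac promoter/lacZα segment and a short yciV (trpH) fragment are also annotated; these appear to be backbone remnants rather than functional parts of the expression design.

The expression cassette is driven by the strong hybrid tac promoter followed by a lac operator. The plasmid carries its own lacI gene, so transcription is repressed until relieved by IPTG. The open reading frame begins with Schistosoma japonicum glutathione S-transferase, which serves as an N-terminal affinity tag for capture on glutathione resin. It continues after a short linker into the Syt1 fragment, which by the construct name spans residues 96-421 and covers the tandem C2A and C2B domains. The annotation tool matched this region to the mouse Syt1 protein, but the catalogue gives the species as rat. The pGEX-4T series normally places a thrombin cleavage site between GST and the insert, although that site is not annotated here.

The insert carries the I367T substitution. The associated publication concerns the molecular basis of synaptotagmin-1-associated neurodevelopmental disorder, which suggests that the purified mutant protein is intended for biochemical comparison with wild-type Syt1, a calcium sensor for neurotransmitter release.
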