Features (pLannotate 1.2.2; 17 found; start..end, strand, type, name):
    183..211     +  promoter       tac promoter: strong E. coli promoter; hybrid between the trp and lac UV5 promoters
    219..235     +  protein_bind   lac operator: The lac repressor binds to the lac operator to inhibit transcription in E. coli. This inhibition can be relieved by adding lactose or isopropyl-β-D-thiogalactopyranoside (IPTG). lac repressor encoded by lacI
    258..911     +  CDS            GST26_SCHJA: Experimental evidence at protein level: Swiss-Prot protein existence level 1. GST isoenzymes appear to play a central role in the parasite detoxification system. Other functions are also suspected including a role in increasing the solubility of haematin in the parasite gut. From Schistosoma japonicum (Blood fluke).
    942..1916    +  CDS            Syt1 (fragment): SYT1_MOUSE - Experimental evidence at protein level: Swiss-Prot protein existence level 1. Calcium sensor that participates in triggering neurotransmitter release at the synapse (PubMed:11242035). May have a regulatory role in the membrane interactions during trafficking of synaptic vesicles at the active zone of the synapse (PubMed:7961887). It binds acidic phospholipids with a specificity that requires the presence of both an acidic head group and a diacyl backbone. A Ca(2+)- dependent interaction between synaptotagmin and putative receptors for activated protein kinase C has also been repor
   1945..1984    +  CDS            rop (fragment): Rop protein, which maintains plasmids at low copy number; rop
   2086..2126    +  misc_feature   bom (fragment): basis of mobility region from pBR322
   2231..2335    +  promoter       AmpR promoter: bla
   2336..3196    +  CDS            AmpR: β-lactamase; bla; confers resistance to ampicillin, carbenicillin, and related antibiotics
   3367..3955    +  rep_origin     ori: high-copy-number ColE1/pMB1/pBR322/pUC origin of replication
   4141..4192    -  misc_feature   bom (fragment): basis of mobility region from pBR322
   4199..4276    +  promoter       lacI promoter: lacI
   4277..5359    +  CDS            lacI: lac repressor; lacI; The lac repressor binds to the lac operator to inhibit transcription in E. coli. This inhibition can be relieved by adding lactose or isopropyl-β-D-thiogalactopyranoside (IPTG).
   5372..5393    +  protein_bind   CAP binding site: CAP binding activates transcription in the presence of cAMP. E. coli catabolite activator protein
   5408..5438    +  promoter       lac promoter: promoter for the E. coli lac operon
   5446..5462    +  protein_bind   lac operator: The lac repressor binds to the lac operator to inhibit transcription in E. coli. This inhibition can be relieved by adding lactose or isopropyl-β-D-thiogalactopyranoside (IPTG). lac repressor encoded by lacI
   5482..5655    +  CDS            lacZα: LacZα fragment of β-galactosidase; lacZ fragment
   5919..107     -  CDS            yciV (fragment) (across the origin): RNAAM_ECOLI - Also known as trpH From Escherichia coli (strain K12).
>Addgene plasmid #170652 | pGEX Syt1 C2AB (96-421) I367T | addgene full sequence | sequence record 337023 | Addgene NGS Result
AGCTTATCGACTGCACGGTGCACCAATGCTTCTGGCGTCAGGCAGCCATCGGAAGCTGTGGTATGGCTGT
GCAGGTCGTAAATCACTGCATAATTCGTGTCGCTCAAGGCGCACTCCCGTTCTGGATAATGTTTTTTGCG
CCGACATCATAACGGTTCTGGCAAATATTCTGAAATGAGCTGTTGACAATTAATCATCGGCTCGTATAAT
GTGTGGAATTGTGAGCGGATAACAATTTCACACAGGAAACAGTATTCATGTCCCCTATACTAGGTTATTG
GAAAATTAAGGGCCTTGTGCAACCCACTCGACTTCTTTTGGAATATCTTGAAGAAAAATATGAAGAGCAT
TTGTATGAGCGCGATGAAGGTGATAAATGGCGAAACAAAAAGTTTGAATTGGGTTTGGAGTTTCCCAATC
TTCCTTATTATATTGATGGTGATGTTAAATTAACACAGTCTATGGCCATCATACGTTATATAGCTGACAA
GCACAACATGTTGGGTGGTTGTCCAAAAGAGCGTGCAGAGATTTCAATGCTTGAAGGAGCGGTTTTGGAT
ATTAGATACGGTGTTTCGAGAATTGCATATAGTAAAGACTTTGAAACTCTCAAAGTTGATTTTCTTAGCA
AGCTACCTGAAATGCTGAAAATGTTCGAAGATCGTTTATGTCATAAAACATATTTAAATGGTGATCATGT
AACCCATCCTGACTTCATGTTGTATGACGCTCTTGATGTTGTTTTATACATGGACCCAATGTGCCTGGAT
GCGTTCCCAAAATTAGTTTGTTTTAAAAAACGTATTGAAGCTATCCCACAAATTGATAAGTACTTGAAAT
CCAGCAAGTATATAGCATGGCCTTTGCAGGGCTGGCAAGCCACGTTTGGTGGTGGCGACCATCCTCCAAA
ATCGGATCTGGTTCCGCGTGGATCCATGGGAGGAAAGAACGCCATTAACATGAAAGACGTGAAAGACTTA
GGGAAGACCATGAAGGATCAGGCCCTTAAGGATGACGATGCTGAAACCGGACTGACTGATGGAGAAGAAA
AGGAAGAGCCCAAGGAAGAGGAGAAACTGGGAAAGCTCCAATATTCACTGGACTATGACTTCCAGAATAA
CCAGCTGTTGGTGGGAATCATCCAGGCTGCTGAACTGCCCGCCCTGGACATGGGGGGTACATCCGATCCA
TACGTCAAAGTCTTCCTGCTGCCTGACAAAAAGAAGAAATTTGAGACTAAAGTCCACCGGAAAACCCTCA
ATCCAGTCTTCAATGAACAATTTACTTTCAAGGTACCCTACTCGGAATTAGGTGGCAAAACCCTGGTGAT
GGCTGTGTATGACTTTGATCGCTTCTCCAAGCACGACATCATCGGAGAGTTCAAAGTTCCTATGAACACC
GTGGATTTTGGCCATGTGACCGAGGAGTGGCGCGATCTCCAGAGCGCTGAGAAAGAAGAGCAAGAGAAAC
TGGGTGACATCTGCTTCTCCCTCCGCTACGTCCCTACTGCCGGCAAACTGACTGTTGTCATTCTGGAAGC
CAAGAACCTGAAGAAGATGGATGTGGGTGGCTTATCTGATCCCTACGTGAAGATTCACCTGATGCAGAAC
GGTAAGAGGCTGAAGAAGAAAAAGACGACGATTAAGAAGAACACACTCAACCCCTACTACAACGAGTCCT
TCAGCTTTGAAGTTCCGTTCGAGCAAATCCAGAAAGTGCAAGTGGTGGTAACTGTTTTGGACTATGACAA
GACTGGCAAGAACGACGCCATCGGCAAAGTCTTCGTTGGTTACAACAGCACTGGGGCGGAGCTGCGACAC
TGGTCAGACATGCTGGCCAACCCCCGGCGACCCATCGCACAGTGGCACACTCTGCAGGTAGAGGAGGAGG
TTGATGCCATGCTGGCTGTCAAGAAGTAAGAATTCATCGTGACTGACTGACGATCTGCCTCGCGCGTTTC
GGTGATGACGGTGAAAACCTCTGACACATGCAGCTCCCGGAGACGGTCACAGCTTGTCTGTAAGCGGATG
CCGGGAGCAGACAAGCCCGTCAGGGCGCGTCAGCGGGTGTTGGCGGGTGTCGGGGCGCAGCCATGACCCA
GTCACGTAGCGATAGCGGAGTGTATAATTCTTGAAGACGAAAGGGCCTCGTGATACGCCTATTTTTATAG
GTTAATGTCATGATAATAATGGTTTCTTAGACGTCAGGTGGCACTTTTCGGGGAAATGTGCGCGGAACCC
CTATTTGTTTATTTTTCTAAATACATTCAAATATGTATCCGCTCATGAGACAATAACCCTGATAAATGCT
TCAATAATATTGAAAAAGGAAGAGTATGAGTATTCAACATTTCCGTGTCGCCCTTATTCCCTTTTTTGCG
GCATTTTGCCTTCCTGTTTTTGCTCACCCAGAAACGCTGGTGAAAGTAAAAGATGCTGAAGATCAGTTGG
GTGCACGAGTGGGTTACATCGAACTGGATCTCAACAGCGGTAAGATCCTTGAGAGTTTTCGCCCCGAAGA
ACGTTTTCCAATGATGAGCACTTTTAAAGTTCTGCTATGTGGCGCGGTATTATCCCGTGTTGACGCCGGG
CAAGAGCAACTCGGTCGCCGCATACACTATTCTCAGAATGACTTGGTTGAGTACTCACCAGTCACAGAAA
AGCATCTTACGGATGGCATGACAGTAAGAGAATTATGCAGTGCTGCCATAACCATGAGTGATAACACTGC
GGCCAACTTACTTCTGACAACGATCGGAGGACCGAAGGAGCTAACCGCTTTTTTGCACAACATGGGGGAT
CATGTAACTCGCCTTGATCGTTGGGAACCGGAGCTGAATGAAGCCATACCAAACGACGAGCGTGACACCA
CGATGCCTGCAGCAATGGCAACAACGTTGCGCAAACTATTAACTGGCGAACTACTTACTCTAGCTTCCCG
GCAACAATTAATAGACTGGATGGAGGCGGATAAAGTTGCAGGACCACTTCTGCGCTCGGCCCTTCCGGCT
GGCTGGTTTATTGCTGATAAATCTGGAGCCGGTGAGCGTGGGTCTCGCGGTATCATTGCAGCACTGGGGC
CAGATGGTAAGCCCTCCCGTATCGTAGTTATCTACACGACGGGGAGTCAGGCAACTATGGATGAACGAAA
TAGACAGATCGCTGAGATAGGTGCCTCACTGATTAAGCATTGGTAACTGTCAGACCAAGTTTACTCATAT
ATACTTTAGATTGATTTAAAACTTCATTTTTAATTTAAAAGGATCTAGGTGAAGATCCTTTTTGATAATC
TCATGACCAAAATCCCTTAACGTGAGTTTTCGTTCCACTGAGCGTCAGACCCCGTAGAAAAGATCAAAGG
ATCTTCTTGAGATCCTTTTTTTCTGCGCGTAATCTGCTGCTTGCAAACAAAAAAACCACCGCTACCAGCG
GTGGTTTGTTTGCCGGATCAAGAGCTACCAACTCTTTTTCCGAAGGTAACTGGCTTCAGCAGAGCGCAGA
TACCAAATACTGTCCTTCTAGTGTAGCCGTAGTTAGGCCACCACTTCAAGAACTCTGTAGCACCGCCTAC
ATACCTCGCTCTGCTAATCCTGTTACCAGTGGCTGCTGCCAGTGGCGATAAGTCGTGTCTTACCGGGTTG
GACTCAAGACGATAGTTACCGGATAAGGCGCAGCGGTCGGGCTGAACGGGGGGTTCGTGCACACAGCCCA
GCTTGGAGCGAACGACCTACACCGAACTGAGATACCTACAGCGTGAGCTATGAGAAAGCGCCACGCTTCC
CGAAGGGAGAAAGGCGGACAGGTATCCGGTAAGCGGCAGGGTCGGAACAGGAGAGCGCACGAGGGAGCTT
CCAGGGGGAAACGCCTGGTATCTTTATAGTCCTGTCGGGTTTCGCCACCTCTGACTTGAGCGTCGATTTT
TGTGATGCTCGTCAGGGGGGCGGAGCCTATGGAAAAACGCCAGCAACGCGGCCTTTTTACGGTTCCTGGC
CTTTTGCTGGCCTTTTGCTCACATGTTCTTTCCTGCGTTATCCCCTGATTCTGTGGATAACCGTATTACC
GCCTTTGAGTGAGCTGATACCGCTCGCCGCAGCCGAACGACCGAGCGCAGCGAGTCAGTGAGCGAGGAAG
CGGAAGAGCGCCTGATGCGGTATTTTCTCCTTACGCATCTGTGCGGTATTTCACACCGCATAAATTCCGA
CACCATCGAATGGCGCAAAACCTTTCGCGGTATGGCATGATAGCGCCCGGAAGAGAGTCAATTCAGGGTG
GTGAATGTGAAACCAGTAACGTTATACGATGTCGCAGAGTATGCCGGTGTCTCTTATCAGACCGTTTCCC
GCGTGGTGAACCAGGCCAGCCACGTTTCTGCGAAAACGCGGGAAAAAGTGGAAGCGGCGATGGCGGAGCT
GAATTACATTCCCAACCGCGTGGCACAACAACTGGCGGGCAAACAGTCGTTGCTGATTGGCGTTGCCACC
TCCAGTCTGGCCCTGCACGCGCCGTCGCAAATTGTCGCGGCGATTAAATCTCGCGCCGATCAACTGGGTG
CCAGCGTGGTGGTGTCGATGGTAGAACGAAGCGGCGTCGAAGCCTGTAAAGCGGCGGTGCACAATCTTCT
CGCGCAACGCGTCAGTGGGCTGATCATTAACTATCCGCTGGATGACCAGGATGCCATTGCTGTGGAAGCT
GCCTGCACTAATGTTCCGGCGTTATTTCTTGATGTCTCTGACCAGACACCCATCAACAGTATTATTTTCT
CCCATGAAGACGGTACGCGACTGGGCGTGGAGCATCTGGTCGCATTGGGTCACCAGCAAATCGCGCTGTT
AGCGGGCCCATTAAGTTCTGTCTCGGCGCGTCTGCGTCTGGCTGGCTGGCATAAATATCTCACTCGCAAT
CAAATTCAGCCGATAGCGGAACGGGAAGGCGACTGGAGTGCCATGTCCGGTTTTCAACAAACCATGCAAA
TGCTGAATGAGGGCATCGTTCCCACTGCGATGCTGGTTGCCAACGATCAGATGGCGCTGGGCGCAATGCG
CGCCATTACCGAGTCCGGGCTGCGCGTTGGTGCGGATATCTCGGTAGTGGGATACGACGATACCGAAGAC
AGCTCATGTTATATCCCGCCGTTAACCACCATCAAACAGGATTTTCGCCTGCTGGGGCAAACCAGCGTGG
ACCGCTTGCTGCAACTCTCTCAGGGCCAGGCGGTGAAGGGCAATCAGCTGTTGCCCGTCTCACTGGTGAA
AAGAAAAACCACCCTGGCGCCCAATACGCAAACCGCCTCTCCCCGCGCGTTGGCCGATTCATTAATGCAG
CTGGCACGACAGGTTTCCCGACTGGAAAGCGGGCAGTGAGCGCAACGCAATTAATGTAAGTTAGCTCACT
CATTAGGCACCCCAGGCTTTACACTTTATGCTTCCGGCTCGTATGTTGTGTGGAATTGTGAGCGGATAAC
AATTTCACACAGGAAACAGCTATGACCATGATTACGGATTCACTGGCCGTCGTTTTACAACGTCGTGACT
GGGAAAACCCTGGCGTTACCCAACTTAATCGCCTTGCAGCACATCCCCCTTTCGCCAGCTGGCGTAATAG
CGAAGAGGCCCGCACCGATCGCCCTTCCCAACAGTTGCGCAGCCTGAATGGCGAATGGCGCTTTGCCTGG
TTTCCGGCACCAGAAGCGGTGCCGGAAAGCTGGCTGGAGTGCGATCTTCCTGAGGCCGATACTGTCGTCG
TCCCCTCAAACTGGCAGATGCACGGTTACGATGCGCCCATCTACACCAACGTGACCTATCCCATTACGGT
CAATCCGCCGTTTGTTCCCACGGAGAATCCGACGGGTTGTTACTCGCTCACATTTAATGTTGATGAAAGC
TGGCTACAGGAAGGCCAGACGCGAATTATTTTTGATGGCGTTGGAATT
